Addgene plasmid #229352: pXTK115 [Term_T1_PartType10]
Purpose: XanthoMoClo Golden Gate Part Plasmid for cloning, contains Term_T1_PartType10
Depositing lab: Michael Springer. Depositing organization: Harvard Medical School. Publication: XanthoMoClo horizontal line A Robust Modular Cloning Genetic Toolkit for the Genera Xanthobacter and Roseixanthobacter. Soltysiak MPM, Ory ALH, Lee AD, Christophersen CE, Jalihal AP, Springer M. ACS Synth Biol. 2025 Apr 18;14(4):1173-1190. doi: 10.1021/acssynbio.4c00806. Epub 2025 Mar 13. PubMed 40080684.
Backbone
  Vector backbone: pXTK
  Vector type: Bacterial Expression
Growth in bacteria
  Bacterial resistance: Ampicillin, 100 μg/mL
  Growth temperature: 37°C
  Growth strain: DH5alpha
  Copy number: Low Copy
Gene/Insert
  Gene/Insert name: T1 Terminator (alt name: Term_T1_PartType10)
  Species: Escherichia coli phage
  Cloning method: Restriction Enzyme; 5′ cloning site unknown (unknown if destroyed)
Terms and licenses: Academic/Nonprofit Terms; Industry Terms: Not Available to Industry
How to cite: pXTK115 [Term_T1_PartType10] was a gift from Michael Springer (Addgene plasmid # 229352 ; http://n2t.net/addgene:229352 ; RRID:Addgene_229352)
