[The description below was written by a language model from this plasmid's Addgene catalogue record and pLannotate feature annotations shown in this document.]
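Description:
pXTK115 [Term_T1_PartType10] is a small (about 1.8 kb) Golden Gate part plasmid from the XanthoMoClo modular cloning toolkit, which was developed for genetic engineering of the bacterial genera Xanthobacter and Roseixanthobacter. It is built on the pXTK backbone, is catalogued as a bacterial expression vector, and is maintained in E. coli under ampicillin selection. The feature table shows a minimal architecture. There is a ColE1/pMB1-type origin of replication and a TEM-type beta-lactamase gene (bla) driven by its own AmpR promoter. A short bacteriophage fd central terminator follows bla and insulates the resistance cassette from the adjacent sequence. The annotation describes the origin as a high-copy type, whereas the catalogue entry lists the plasmid as low copy. The record does not resolve this difference.

The only payload is a T1 transcription terminator of roughly 90 bp, located between the origin and the ampicillin cassette. The annotation identifies it as the T1 terminator of the E. coli rrnB ribosomal RNA operon, a widely used strong terminator, although the catalogue lists the insert species as an E. coli phage. The plasmid carries no promoter, coding sequence or reporter as cargo, so it stores a part rather than expressing anything. The "PartType10" label indicates the position this terminator occupies in the toolkit's assembly hierarchy. In Golden Gate systems of this kind, a Type IIS restriction enzyme releases the part with defined overhangs so that it ligates in a fixed order with other parts. The specific enzyme sites and overhangs are not annotated or stated in the record. The plasmid is typically used to supply a terminator module when assembling multi-part constructs for Xanthobacter and related hosts.
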