Features (pLannotate 1.2.2; 5 found; start..end, strand, type, name):
      1..589     +  rep_origin     ori: high-copy-number ColE1/pMB1/pBR322/pUC origin of replication
    625..711     +  terminator     rrnB T1 terminator: Escherichia coli rrnB; transcription terminator T1 from the E. coli rrnB gene
    779..870     +  promoter       AmpR promoter: bla
    871..1728    +  CDS            bla: BLAT_ECOLX - Experimental evidence at protein level: Swiss-Prot protein existence level 1. TEM-type are the most prevalent beta-lactamases in enterobacteria; they hydrolyze the beta-lactam bond in susceptible beta-lactam antibiotics, thus conferring resistance to penicillins and cephalosporins. TEM-3 and TEM-4 are capable of hydrolyzing cefotaxime and ceftazidime. TEM-5 is capable of hydrolyzing ceftazidime. TEM-6 is capable of hydrolyzing ceftazidime and aztreonam. TEM-8/CAZ-2, TEM- 16/CAZ-7 and TEM-24/CAZ-6 are markedly active against ceftazidime. IRT- 4 shows resistance to beta-lactamase in
   1735..1774    +  terminator     fd terminator: central terminator from bacteriophage fd (Otsuka and Kunisawa, 1982)
>Addgene plasmid #229352 | pXTK115 [Term_T1_PartType10] | addgene full sequence | sequence record 464835 | Addgene NGS Result
TTGAGATCCTTTTTTTCTGCGCGTAATCTGCTGCTTGCAAACAAAAAAACCACCGCTACCAGCGGTGGTT
TGTTTGCCGGATCAAGAGCTACCAACTCTTTTTCCGAAGGTAACTGGCTTCAGCAGAGCGCAGATACCAA
ATACTGTTCTTCTAGTGTAGCCGTAGTTAGGCCACCACTTCAAGAACTCTGTAGCACCGCCTACATACCT
CGCTCTGCTAATCCTGTTACCAGTGGCTGCTGCCAGTGGCGATAAGTCGTGTCTTACCGGGTTGGACTCA
AGACGATAGTTACCGGATAAGGCGCAGCGGTCGGGCTGAACGGGGGGTTCGTGCACACAGCCCAGCTTGG
AGCGAACGACCTACACCGAACTGAGATACCTACAGCGTGAGCTATGAGAAAGCGCCACGCTTCCCGAAGG
GAGAAAGGCGGACAGGTATCCGGTAAGCGGCAGGGTCGGAACAGGAGAGCGCACGAGGGAGCTTCCAGGG
GGAAACGCCTGGTATCTTTATAGTCCTGTCGGGTTTCGCCACCTCTGACTTGAGCGTCGATTTTTGTGAT
GCTCGTCAGGGGGGCGGAGCCTATGGAAAAACGCCAGCAACGCGAGTCGGTCTCTATCTGGCATCAAATA
AAACGAAAGGCTCAGTCGAAAGACTGGGCCTTTCGTTTTATCTGTTGTTTGTCGGTGAACGCTCTCCTGA
GTAGGACAAATCCGCCGCCCTAGATACATGAGACCAGAGTAGCCCGCCTAATGAGCGGGCTTTTTTTTAA
TTCCCCTATTTGTTTATTTTTCTAAATACATTCAAATATGTATCCGCTCATGAGACAATAACCCTGATAA
ATGCTTCAATAATATTGAAAAAGGAAGAGTATGAGCATTCAGCATTTTCGTGTGGCGCTGATTCCGTTTT
TTGCGGCGTTTTGCCTGCCGGTGTTTGCGCATCCGGAAACCCTGGTGAAAGTGAAAGATGCGGAAGATCA
ACTGGGTGCGCGCGTGGGCTATATTGAACTGGATCTGAACAGCGGCAAAATTCTGGAATCTTTTCGTCCG
GAAGAACGTTTTCCGATGATGAGCACCTTTAAAGTGCTGCTGTGCGGTGCGGTTCTGAGCCGTGTGGATG
CGGGCCAGGAACAACTGGGCCGTCGTATTCATTATAGCCAGAACGATCTGGTGGAATATAGCCCGGTGAC
CGAAAAACATCTGACCGATGGCATGACCGTGCGTGAACTGTGCAGCGCGGCGATTACCATGAGCGATAAC
ACCGCGGCGAACCTGCTGCTGACGACCATTGGCGGTCCGAAAGAACTGACCGCGTTTCTGCATAACATGG
GCGATCATGTGACCCGTCTGGATCGTTGGGAACCGGAACTGAACGAAGCGATTCCGAACGATGAACGTGA
TACCACCATGCCGGCAGCAATGGCGACCACCCTGCGTAAACTGCTGACGGGTGAGCTGCTGACCCTGGCA
AGCCGCCAGCAACTGATTGATTGGATGGAAGCGGATAAAGTGGCGGGTCCGCTGCTGCGTAGCGCGCTGC
CGGCTGGCTGGTTTATTGCGGATAAAAGCGGTGCGGGCGAACGTGGCAGCCGTGGCATTATTGCGGCGCT
GGGCCCGGATGGTAAACCGAGCCGTATTGTGGTGATTTATACCACCGGCAGCCAGGCGACGATGGATGAA
CGTAACCGTCAGATTGCGGAAATTGGCGCGAGCCTGATTAAACATTGGTAAACCGATACAATTAAAGGCT
CCTTTTGGAGCCTTTTTTTTTGGACGACCCTTGTCAGATCAAAGGATCTTC
